Addgene plasmid #104023: pEB1-comClover3
Purpose: Plasmid encoding comClover3
Depositing lab: Philippe Cluzel. Depositing organization: Harvard University. Publication: Systematic characterization of maturation time of fluorescent proteins in living cells. Balleza E, Kim JM, Cluzel P. Nat Methods. 2018 Jan;15(1):47-51. doi: 10.1038/nmeth.4509. Epub 2017 Nov 20. PubMed 29320486.
Backbone
  Vector backbone: pEB1
  Backbone size w/o insert (bp): 3674
  Total vector size (bp): 4391
  Modifications to backbone: Derived from pUA66. Inserted constitutive promoter proC. Replaced original insert with FP of interest.
  Vector type: Bacterial Expression ; Low copy
Growth in bacteria
  Bacterial resistance: Kanamycin, 50 μg/mL
  Growth temperature: 37°C
  Growth strain: MG1655
  Copy number: Low Copy
Gene/Insert
  Gene/Insert name: comClover3
  Species: Synthetic
  Insert size (bp): 717
  Mutation: Same protein sequence as mClover3 (codon optimized nucleotide sequence)
  Promoter: proC
  Cloning method: Gibson Cloning
  Sequencing primers: 5′ GCGTATCACGAGGCCCTTTC; 3′ AAAGGGAAAACTGTCCATATGCAC
Terms and licenses: Academic/Nonprofit Terms; Industry Terms: Not Available to Industry
Depositor comments: This is a codon optimized version of mClover3. Please see "Notes On Plasmids In This Collection" document for further details and references.
How to cite: pEB1-comClover3 was a gift from Philippe Cluzel (Addgene plasmid # 104023 ; http://n2t.net/addgene:104023 ; RRID:Addgene_104023)
