[The description below was written by a language model from this plasmid's Addgene catalogue record and pLannotate feature annotations shown in this document.]
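Description:
pEB1-comClover3 is a low-copy bacterial expression plasmid of about 4.4 kb that constitutively produces the green/yellow fluorescent protein mClover3 in Escherichia coli. Its pEB1 backbone is derived from pUA66, modified by inserting the constitutive proC promoter and replacing the original insert with the fluorescent protein of interest. Replication relies on the pSC101 origin together with the Rep101 (RepA) initiator protein encoded on the plasmid, which keeps copy number low. Selection is by kanamycin, conferred by the neo/nptII aminoglycoside phosphotransferase gene, which is followed by a lambda t0 terminator. A short fragment annotated as Tn5 transposase lies next to the resistance gene and is most likely a remnant of the Tn5-derived kanamycin cassette rather than a functional element.

The payload is a 717 bp synthetic open reading frame, comClover3, introduced by Gibson assembly. It encodes exactly the same protein as mClover3, a monomeric Aequorea victoria-derived fluorescent protein, but with a codon-optimized nucleotide sequence. The coding sequence is followed by a small remnant of a pUC-type multiple cloning site and the rrnB T1 transcription terminator, which insulates the expression unit. The proC promoter named in the catalogue entry is not picked up in the automated feature table, but would lie in the unannotated region upstream of the reading frame. The plasmid belongs to a collection of matched constructs, each carrying a different fluorescent protein in the same context, built to compare fluorescent protein maturation times in living cells. The uniform low-copy, constitutive design suits it to that kind of side-by-side characterization, with MG1655 recorded as the host strain.
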