Features (pLannotate 1.2.2; 8 found; start..end, strand, type, name):
    243..953     +  CDS            mClover3: mClover3 is a basic (constitutively fluorescent) green/yellow fluorescent protein published in 2016, derived from Aequorea victoria. It is reported to be a rapidly-maturing monomer with high acid sensitivity.
    964..983     +  misc_feature   MCS (fragment): pUC18/19 multiple cloning site
    994..1080    +  terminator     rrnB T1 terminator: Escherichia coli rrnB; transcription terminator T1 from the E. coli rrnB gene
   1618..2568    -  CDS            Rep101: RepA protein needed for replication with the pSC101 origin; rep101
   2616..2838    -  rep_origin     pSC101 ori: low-copy replication origin that requires the Rep101 protein
   3330..3424    -  terminator     lambda t0 terminator: transcription terminator from phage lambda
   3458..4249    -  CDS            neo: KKA2_KLEPN - Also known as kan, nptII. Experimental evidence at protein level: Swiss-Prot protein existence level 1. Resistance to kanamycin, neomycin, paromomycin, ribostamycin, butirosin and gentamicin B. From Klebsiella pneumoniae.
   4281..9       -  CDS            tnpA (fragment) (across the origin): TN5P_ECOLX - Also known as tnp. Experimental evidence at protein level: Swiss-Prot protein existence level 1. Mediates transposition of transposon Tn5 by a 'cut and paste' mechanism. First, the monomeric transposase binds the 19 bp inverted DNA repeats flanking the transposon. Then, dimerization of the DNA- bound transposase creates a synaptic DNA complex. After nicking of the first DNA strand, excision of the transposon proceeds through a series of intermediates. The transposase then mediates the insertion of the transposon at a new site by strand transfer. The activity of the wild- type tran
>Addgene plasmid #104023 | pEB1-comClover3 | addgene full sequence | sequence record 200455 | Addgene NGS Result
TAAGAAACCATTATTATCATGACATTAACCTATAAAAATAGGCGTATCACGAGGCCCTTTCGTCTTCACC
ACAGCTAACACCACGTCGTCCCTATCTGCTGCCCTAGGTCTATGAGTGGTTGCTGGATAACTTTACGGGC
ATGCATAAGGCTCGTATGATATATTCAGGGAGACCACAACGGTTTCCCTCTACAAATAATTTTGTTTAAC
TTTTCTAGATTTAAGAAGGAGATATACATATGAGCAAAGGTGAAGAACTGTTCACCGGCGTTGTGCCAAT
TCTGGTTGAGCTGGATGGTGACGTGAATGGCCACAAATTTTCCGTGAGAGGTGAAGGCGAGGGTGATGCT
ACTAATGGCAAACTGACTCTGAAATTCATCTGTACCACCGGCAAACTGCCTGTTCCGTGGCCAACTCTGG
TCACTACTTTCGGTTACGGCGTGGCTTGTTTTTCGCGTTACCCGGATCACATGAAACAGCATGACTTCTT
CAAATCTGCCATGCCGGAAGGCTATGTCCAAGAACGTACGATCTCTTTCAAGGACGACGGCACCTATAAA
ACCCGTGCCGAAGTTAAATTCGAGGGTGACACCCTGGTTAACCGCATCGAACTGAAAGGCATTGACTTCA
AAGAGGACGGCAACATTCTGGGTCACAAGCTGGAATACAACTTCAACTCCCACTACGTTTACATTACTGC
TGACAAGCAGAAAAACTGCATCAAAGCAAACTTCAAGATCCGTCACAACGTTGAAGATGGTAGCGTACAG
CTGGCAGATCACTACCAGCAGAACACTCCAATCGGTGATGGCCCAGTACTGCTGCCAGATAACCATTACC
TGTCCCACCAGAGCAAACTGTCTAAAGACCCGAACGAAAAACGTGACCACATGGTACTGCTGGAATTTGT
TACCGCGGCAGGCATTACCCACGGTATGGACGAACTGTATAAATAAATGTCCAGACCTGCAGGCATGCAA
GCTCTAGAGGCATCAAATAAAACGAAAGGCTCAGTCGAAAGACTGGGCCTTTCGTTTTATCTGTTGTTTG
TCGGTGAACGCTCTCCTGAGTAGGACAAATCCGCCGCCCTAGACCTAGGGTACGGGTTTTGCTGCCCGCA
AACGGGCTGTTCTGGTGTTGCTAGTTTGTTATCAGAATCGCAGATCCGGCTTCAGCCGGTTTGCCGGCTG
AAAGCGCTATTTCTTCCAGAATTGCCATGATTTTTTCCCCACGGGAGGCGTCACTGGCTCCCGTGTTGTC
GGCAGCTTTGATTCGATAAGCAGCATCGCCTGTTTCAGGCTGTCTATGTGTGACTGTTGAGCTGTAACAA
GTTGTCTCAGGTGTTCAATTTCATGTTCTAGTTGCTTTGTTTTACTGGTTTCACCTGTTCTATTAGGTGT
TACATGCTGTTCATCTGTTACATTGTCGATCTGTTCATGGTGAACAGCTTTGAATGCACCAAAAACTCGT
AAAAGCTCTGATGTATCTATCTTTTTTACACCGTTTTCATCTGTGCATATGGACAGTTTTCCCTTTGATA
TGTAACGGTGAACAGTTGTTCTACTTTTGTTTGTTAGTCTTGATGCTTCACTGATAGATACAAGAGCCAT
AAGAACCTCAGATCCTTCCGTATTTAGCCAGTATGTTCTCTAGTGTGGTTCGTTGTTTTTGCGTGAGCCA
TGAGAACGAACCATTGAGATCATACTTACTTTGCATGTCACTCAAAAATTTTGCCTCAAAACTGGTGAGC
TGAATTTTTGCAGTTAAAGCATCGTGTAGTGTTTTTCTTAGTCCGTTATGTAGGTAGGAATCTGATGTAA
TGGTTGTTGGTATTTTGTCACCATTCATTTTTATCTGGTTGTTCTCAAGTTCGGTTACGAGATCCATTTG
TCTATCTAGTTCAACTTGGAAAATCAACGTATCAGTCGGGCGGCCTCGCTTATCAACCACCAATTTCATA
TTGCTGTAAGTGTTTAAATCTTTACTTATTGGTTTCAAAACCCATTGGTTAAGCCTTTTAAACTCATGGT
AGTTATTTTCAAGCATTAACATGAACTTAAATTCATCAAGGCTAATCTCTATATTTGCCTTGTGAGTTTT
CTTTTGTGTTAGTTCTTTTAATAACCACTCATAAATCCTCATAGAGTATTTGTTTTCAAAAGACTTAACA
TGTTCCAGATTATATTTTATGAATTTTTTTAACTGGAAAAGATAAGGCAATATCTCTTCACTAAAAACTA
ATTCTAATTTTTCGCTTGAGAACTTGGCATAGTTTGTCCACTGGAAAATCTCAAAGCCTTTAACCAAAGG
ATTCCTGATTTCCACAGTTCTCGTCATCAGCTCTCTGGTTGCTTTAGCTAATACACCATAAGCATTTTCC
CTACTGATGTTCATCATCTGAGCGTATTGGTTATAAGTGAACGATACCGTCCGTTCTTTCCTTGTAGGGT
TTTCAATCGTGGGGTTGAGTAGTGCCACACAGCATAAAATTAGCTTGGTTTCATGCTCCGTTAAGTCATA
GCGACTAATCGCTAGTTCATTTGCTTTGAAAACAACTAATTCAGACATACATCTCAATTGGTCTAGGTGA
TTTTAATCACTATACCAATTGAGATGGGCTAGTCAATGATAATTACTAGTCCTTTTCCTTTGAGTTGTGG
GTATCTGTAAATTCTGCTAGACCTTTGCTGGAAAACTTGTAAATTCTGCTAGACCCTCTGTAAATTCCGC
TAGACCTTTGTGTGTTTTTTTTGTTTATATTCAAGTGGTTATAATTTATAGAATAAAGAAAGAATAAAAA
AAGATAAAAAGAATAGATCCCAGCCCTGTGTATAACTCACTACTTTAGTCAGTTCCGCAGTATTACAAAA
GGATGTCGCAAACGCTGTTTGCTCCTCTACAAAACAGACCTTAAAACCCTAAAGGCTTAAGTAGCACCCT
CGCAAGCTCGGGCAAATCGCTGAATATTCCTTTTGTCTCCGACCATCAGGCACCTGAGTCGCTGTCTTTT
TCGTGACATTCAGTTCGCTGCGCTCACGGCTCTGGCAGTGAATGGGGGTAAATGGCACTACAGGCGCCTT
TTATGGATTCATGCAAGGAAACTACCCATAATACAAGAAAAGCCCGTCACGGGCTTCTCAGGGCGTTTTA
TGGCGGGTCTGCTATGTGGTGCTATCTGACTTTTTGCTGTTCAGCAGTTCCTGCCCTCTGATTTTCCAGT
CTGACCACTTCGGATTATCCCGTGACAGGTCATTCAGACTGGCTAATGCACCCAGTAAGGCAGCGGTATC
ATCAACAGGCTTACCCGTCTTACTGTCCCTAGTGCTTGGATTCTCACCAATAAAAAACGCCCGGCGGCAA
CCGAGCGTTCTGAACAAATCCAGATGGAGTTCTGAGGTCATTACTGGATCTATCAACAGGAGTCCAAGCG
AGCTCTCGAACCCCAGAGTCCCGCTCAGAAGAACTCGTCAAGAAGGCGATAGAAGGCGATGCGCTGCGAA
TCGGGAGCGGCGATACCGTAAAGCACGAGGAAGCGGTCAGCCCATTCGCCGCCAAGCTCTTCAGCAATAT
CACGGGTAGCCAACGCTATGTCCTGATAGCGGTCCGCCACACCCAGCCGGCCACAGTCGATGAATCCAGA
AAAGCGGCCATTTTCCACCATGATATTCGGCAAGCAGGCATCGCCATGGGTCACGACGAGATCCTCGCCG
TCGGGCATGCGCGCCTTGAGCCTGGCGAACAGTTCGGCTGGCGCGAGCCCCTGATGCTCTTCGTCCAGAT
CATCCTGATCGACAAGACCGGCTTCCATCCGAGTACGTGCTCGCTCGATGCGATGTTTCGCTTGGTGGTC
GAATGGGCAGGTAGCCGGATCAAGCGTATGCAGCCGCCGCATTGCATCAGCCATGATGGATACTTTCTCG
GCAGGAGCAAGGTGAGATGACAGGAGATCCTGCCCCGGCACTTCGCCCAATAGCAGCCAGTCCCTTCCCG
CTTCAGTGACAACGTCGAGCACAGCTGCGCAAGGAACGCCCGTCGTGGCCAGCCACGATAGCCGCGCTGC
CTCGTCCTGCAGTTCATTCAGGGCACCGGACAGGTCGGTCTTGACAAAAAGAACCGGGCGCCCCTGCGCT
GACAGCCGGAACACGGCGGCATCAGAGCAGCCGATTGTCTGTTGTGCCCAGTCATAGCCGAATAGCCTCT
CCACCCAAGCGGCCGGAGAACCTGCGTGCAATCCATCTTGTTCAATCATGCGAAACGATCCTCATCCTGT
CTCTTGATCAGATCTTGATCCCCTGCGCCATCAGATCCTTGGCGGCAAGAAAGCCATCCAGTTTACTTTG
CAGGGCTTCCCAACCTTACCAGAGGGCGCCCCAGCTGGCAATTCCGACGTC
